Addgene plasmid #130148: pRDAX-400 FLAG UnaG[1] Stuffer/InteinB UnaG[2]
Purpose: PPI (BiFC/TriFC) assay vector
Depositing lab: Gary Lewin. Depositing organization: Max-Delbrueck-Centrum fuer Molekulare Medizin (MDC).
Backbone
  Vector backbone: pEGFP-N1 U55762 Clontech
  Vector type: Mammalian Expression
Growth in bacteria
  Bacterial resistance: Kanamycin, 50 μg/mL
  Growth temperature: 37°C
  Growth strain: DH5alpha
  Copy number: High Copy
Gene/Insert
  Gene/Insert name: UnaG
  Species: M. musculus (mouse)
  Cloning method: Restriction Enzyme; 5′ cloning site unknown (unknown if destroyed); 3′ cloning site unknown (unknown if destroyed)
Terms and licenses: Academic/Nonprofit Terms; Industry Terms: Not Available to Industry
How to cite: pRDAX-400 FLAG UnaG[1] Stuffer/InteinB UnaG[2] was a gift from Gary Lewin (Addgene plasmid # 130148 ; http://n2t.net/addgene:130148 ; RRID:Addgene_130148)
