[The description below was written by a language model from this plasmid's Addgene catalogue record and pLannotate feature annotations shown in this document.]
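Description:
pRDAX-400 FLAG UnaG[1] Stuffer/InteinB UnaG[2] is a 5,018 nt mammalian expression plasmid built on the Clontech pEGFP-N1 backbone and intended as a vector for protein–protein interaction assays based on bimolecular or trimolecular fluorescence complementation (BiFC/TriFC). It replicates at high copy in E. coli from a ColE1/pUC-type origin and also carries an f1 origin. The single NeoR/KanR gene sits behind tandem bacterial (bla) and SV40 early promoters and ends in an HSV TK polyadenylation signal. It therefore gives kanamycin resistance in bacteria and G418 selection in mammalian cells.

The expression cassette is driven by the CMV immediate early enhancer and promoter, followed by a remnant of the multiple cloning site, and is terminated by an SV40 poly(A) signal. The annotated coding segments run in order: a FLAG-type epitope, a first fragment scored as FABP7, a segment matching the archaeal Thermoplasma volcanium ATPase A subunit, a second FABP7-like fragment, a further FLAG tag, and a short piece of SV40 large T antigen whose role the record does not state.

The FABP7 hits most likely represent the two halves of UnaG, which belongs to the fatty acid-binding protein family. The atpA hit probably corresponds to the "Stuffer/InteinB" region named in the title, although the automated annotation does not label either as such. UnaG is a bilirubin-dependent green fluorescent protein, so fluorescence is expected only when the split fragments are brought together. The catalogue lists the insert species as mouse, which the annotation does not corroborate, and the cloning sites are not recorded.
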