Features (pLannotate 1.2.2; 18 found; start..end, strand, type, name):
     61..364     +  enhancer       CMV enhancer: human cytomegalovirus immediate early enhancer
    365..568     +  promoter       CMV promoter: human cytomegalovirus (CMV) immediate early promoter
    591..634     +  misc_feature   MCS (fragment): multiple cloning site
    643..667     +  CDS            3xFLAG (fragment): three tandem FLAG® epitope tags
    674..919     +  CDS            FABP7 (fragment): FABP7_HUMAN - Also known as BLBP, FABPB, MRG. Experimental evidence at protein level: Swiss-Prot protein existence level 1. B-FABP could be involved in the transport of a so far unknown hydrophobic ligand with potential morphogenic activity during CNS development. It is required for the establishment of the radial glial fiber system in developing brain, a system that is necessary for the migration of immature neurons to establish cortical layers (By similarity). From Homo sapiens (Human).
    923..1486    +  CDS            atpA (fragment): VATA_THEVO - Experimental evidence at protein level: Swiss-Prot protein existence level 1. Produces ATP from ADP in the presence of a proton gradient across the membrane. The archaeal alpha chain is a catalytic subunit. From Thermoplasma volcanium (strain ATCC 51530 / DSM 4299 / JCM 9571 / NBRC 15438 / GSS1).
   1493..1645    +  CDS            FABP7 (fragment): FABP7_BOVIN - Experimental evidence at protein level: Swiss-Prot protein existence level 1. FABP are thought to play a role in the intracellular transport of long chain fatty acids and their acyl-CoA esters. Binds oleic and palmitic acids but not palmitoyl CoA. From Bos taurus (Bovine).
   1658..1681    +  CDS            FLAG: FLAG® epitope tag, followed by an enterokinase cleavage site
   1700..1783    +  CDS            large T antigen (fragment): large T antigen from SV40 (simian virus 40)
   1806..1927    +  polyA_signal   SV40 poly(A) signal: SV40 polyadenylation signal
   1961..2389    -  rep_origin     f1 ori (sequence partly withheld): f1 bacteriophage origin of replication; arrow indicates direction of (+) strand synthesis
   2416..2520    +  promoter       AmpR promoter: bla
   2522..2879    +  promoter       SV40 promoter: SV40 enhancer and early promoter
   2914..3708    +  CDS            NeoR/KanR: aminoglycoside phosphotransferase from Tn5; aph(3')-II (or nptII); confers resistance to neomycin, kanamycin, and G418 (Geneticin®)
   3729..3881    +  CDS            ble (fragment): BLE_KLEPN - Experimental evidence at protein level: Swiss-Prot protein existence level 1. Binding protein with a strong affinity to the bleomycin family of antibiotics. Binds to CL990; an antimitotic-antibiotic compound. From Klebsiella pneumoniae.
   3940..3987    +  polyA_signal   HSV TK poly(A) signal: herpes simplex virus thymidine kinase polyadenylation signal (Cole and Stacy, 1985)
   4078..4094    -  polyA_signal   bGH poly(A) signal (fragment): bovine growth hormone polyadenylation signal
   4316..4904    +  rep_origin     ori: high-copy-number ColE1/pMB1/pBR322/pUC origin of replication
>Addgene plasmid #130148 | pRDAX-400 FLAG UnaG[1] Stuffer/InteinB UnaG[2] | depositor full sequence | sequence record 249526 | Full Sequence
TAGTTATTAATAGTAATCAATTACGGGGTCATTAGTTCATAGCCCATATATGGAGTTCCGCGTTACATAA
CTTACGGTAAATGGCCCGCCTGGCTGACCGCCCAACGACCCCCGCCCATTGACGTCAATAATGACGTATG
TTCCCATAGTAACGCCAATAGGGACTTTCCATTGACGTCAATGGGTGGAGTATTTACGGTAAACTGCCCA
CTTGGCAGTACATCAAGTGTATCATATGCCAAGTACGCCCCCTATTGACGTCAATGACGGTAAATGGCCC
GCCTGGCATTATGCCCAGTACATGACCTTATGGGACTTTCCTACTTGGCAGTACATCTACGTATTAGTCA
TCGCTATTACCATGGTGATGCGGTTTTGGCAGTACATCAATGGGCGTGGATAGCGGTTTGACTCACGGGG
ATTTCCAAGTCTCCACCCCATTGACGTCAATGGGAGTTTGTTTTGGCACCAAAATCAACGGGACTTTCCA
AAATGTCGTAACAACTCCGCCCCATTGACGCAAATGGGCGGTAGGCGTGTACGGTGGGAGGTCTATATAA
GCAGAGCTGGTTTAGTGAACCGTCAGATCCGCTAGCGCTACCGGACTCAGATCTCGAGCTCAAGCTTCGA
ATTCGCCACCATGGACTACAAAGACGATGACGATAAAGGAAGTGTCGAAAAGTTCGTGGGCACATGGAAG
ATTGCCGATAGCCACAACTTCGGCGAATACCTCAAAGCTATAGGGGCACCAAAAGAGCTTAGCGATGGTG
GAGATGCGACAACTCCCACACTGTACATTAGCCAGAAAGACGGAGACAAGATGACTGTCAAGATCGAGAA
TGGGCCTCCCACCTTTCTGGACACACAGGTTAAGTTCAAACTGGGTGAGGAGTTTGACGAGTTTCCCAGT
GATCGCAGGAAAAAGTGCGTGTCAGGAGAAACTCCTGTGTACCTTGCTGATGGCAAGACCATCAAGATCA
AGGACCTGTATTCATCCGAGAGGAAGAAGGAGGATAACATCGTGGAGGCTGGATCTGGGGAAGAGATCAT
CCACCTGAAAGACCCGATTCAGATCTACTCCTACGTGGATGGGACCATAGTACGAAGCAGAAGCAGACTG
CTGTACAAAGGCAAATCCAGCTATCTGGTGCGTATTGAGACTATCGGAGGTAGGTCAGTCAGTGTGACAC
CAGTCCATAAGCTCTTCGTCCTTACGGAGAAAGGCATAGAGGAAGTCATGGCCTCCAATCTGAAAGTGGG
TGACATGATTGCGGCTGTAGCCGAAAGTGAGAGCGAAGCACGGGATTGTGGGATGTCTGAGGAATGCGTT
ATGGAAGCAGAGGTTTACACCTCTCTGGAAGCCACATTTGATCGGGTCAAGAGCATTGCCTACGAGAAAG
GGGACTTTGACGTGTATGACCTCAGTGTGCCCGAATATGGTCGCAACTTCATTGGCGGAGAAGGCTTGTT
GGTTCTCCACAATACAGGGGTGAAGTCTGTGGTGAATCTGGTAGGCGAGAAACTCGTGTACGTCCAGAAG
TGGGATGGGAAGGAAACCACGTATGTGCGAGAGATCAAGGACGGGAAGTTGGTTGTCACCCTGACCATGG
GCGATGTGGTTGCTGTGCGCTCATATCGGAGAGCCACTGAAACTGGTGATTACAAGGATGACGATGACAA
GTAAGCGGCCGCGACTCTAGATCATAATCAGCCATACCACATTTGTAGAGGTTTTACTTGCTTTAAAAAA
CCTCCCACACCTCCCCCTGAACCTGAAACATAAAATGAATGCAATTGTTGTTGTTAACTTGTTTATTGCA
GCTTATAATGGTTACAAATAAAGCAATAGCATCACAAATTTCACAAATAAAGCATTTTTTTCACTGCATT
CTAGTTGTGGTTTGTCCAAACTCATCAATGTATCTTAAGGCGTAAATTGTAAGCGTTAATATTTTGTTAA
AATTCGCGTTAAATTTTTGTTAAATCAGCTCATTTTTTAACCAATAGGCCGAAATCGGCAAAATCCCTTA
TAAATCAAAAGAATAGACCGAGATAGGGT
[37 nt withheld, positions 2060-2096]
AAAGAACGTGGACTCCAACGTCAAAGG
[49 nt withheld, positions 2124-2172]
T
[91 nt withheld, positions 2174-2264]
G
[124 nt withheld, positions 2266-2389]
CAGGTGGCACTTTTCGGGGAAATGTGCGCGGAACCCCTATTTGTTTATTTTTCTAAATACATTCAAATAT
GTATCCGCTCATGAGACAATAACCCTGATAAATGCTTCAATAATATTGAAAAAGGAAGAGTCCTGAGGCG
GAAAGAACCAGCTGTGGAATGTGTGTCAGTTAGGGTGTGGAAAGTCCCCAGGCTCCCCAGCAGGCAGAAG
TATGCAAAGCATGCATCTCAATTAGTCAGCAACCAGGTGTGGAAAGTCCCCAGGCTCCCCAGCAGGCAGA
AGTATGCAAAGCATGCATCTCAATTAGTCAGCAACCATAGTCCCGCCCCTAACTCCGCCCATCCCGCCCC
TAACTCCGCCCAGTTCCGCCCATTCTCCGCCCCATGGCTGACTAATTTTTTTTATTTATGCAGAGGCCGA
GGCCGCCTCGGCCTCTGAGCTATTCCAGAAGTAGTGAGGAGGCTTTTTTGGAGGCCTAGGCTTTTGCAAA
GATCGATCAAGAGACAGGATGAGGATCGTTTCGCATGATTGAACAAGATGGATTGCACGCAGGTTCTCCG
GCCGCTTGGGTGGAGAGGCTATTCGGCTATGACTGGGCACAACAGACAATCGGCTGCTCTGATGCCGCCG
TGTTCCGGCTGTCAGCGCAGGGGCGCCCGGTTCTTTTTGTCAAGACCGACCTGTCCGGTGCCCTGAATGA
ACTGCAAGACGAGGCAGCGCGGCTATCGTGGCTGGCCACGACGGGCGTTCCTTGCGCAGCTGTGCTCGAC
GTTGTCACTGAAGCGGGAAGGGACTGGCTGCTATTGGGCGAAGTGCCGGGGCAGGATCTCCTGTCATCTC
ACCTTGCTCCTGCCGAGAAAGTATCCATCATGGCTGATGCAATGCGGCGGCTGCATACGCTTGATCCGGC
TACCTGCCCATTCGACCACCAAGCGAAACATCGCATCGAGCGAGCACGTACTCGGATGGAAGCCGGTCTT
GTCGATCAGGATGATCTGGACGAAGAGCATCAGGGGCTCGCGCCAGCCGAACTGTTCGCCAGGCTCAAGG
CGAGCATGCCCGACGGCGAGGATCTCGTCGTGACCCATGGCGATGCCTGCTTGCCGAATATCATGGTGGA
AAATGGCCGCTTTTCTGGATTCATCGACTGTGGCCGGCTGGGTGTGGCGGACCGCTATCAGGACATAGCG
TTGGCTACCCGTGATATTGCTGAAGAGCTTGGCGGCGAATGGGCTGACCGCTTCCTCGTGCTTTACGGTA
TCGCCGCTCCCGATTCGCAGCGCATCGCCTTCTATCGCCTTCTTGACGAGTTCTTCTGAGCGGGACTCTG
GGGTTCGAAATGACCGACCAAGCGACGCCCAACCTGCCATCACGAGATTTCGATTCCACCGCCGCCTTCT
ATGAAAGGTTGGGCTTCGGAATCGTTTTCCGGGACGCCGGCTGGATGATCCTCCAGCGCGGGGATCTCAT
GCTGGAGTTCTTCGCCCACCCTAGGGGGAGGCTAACTGAAACACGGAAGGAGACAATACCGGAAGGAACC
CGCGCTATGACGGCAATAAAAAGACAGAATAAAACGCACGGTGTTGGGTCGTTTGTTCATAAACGCGGGG
TTCGGTCCCAGGGCTGGCACTCTGTCGATACCCCACCGAGACCCCATTGGGGCCAATACGCCCGCGTTTC
TTCCTTTTCCCCACCCCACCCCCCAAGTTCGGGTGAAGGCCCAGGGCTCGCAGCCAACGTCGGGGCGGCA
GGCCCTGCCATAGCCTCAGGTTACTCATATATACTTTAGATTGATTTAAAACTTCATTTTTAATTTAAAA
GGATCTAGGTGAAGATCCTTTTTGATAATCTCATGACCAAAATCCCTTAACGTGAGTTTTCGTTCCACTG
AGCGTCAGACCCCGTAGAAAAGATCAAAGGATCTTCTTGAGATCCTTTTTTTCTGCGCGTAATCTGCTGC
TTGCAAACAAAAAAACCACCGCTACCAGCGGTGGTTTGTTTGCCGGATCAAGAGCTACCAACTCTTTTTC
CGAAGGTAACTGGCTTCAGCAGAGCGCAGATACCAAATACTGTCCTTCTAGTGTAGCCGTAGTTAGGCCA
CCACTTCAAGAACTCTGTAGCACCGCCTACATACCTCGCTCTGCTAATCCTGTTACCAGTGGCTGCTGCC
AGTGGCGATAAGTCGTGTCTTACCGGGTTGGACTCAAGACGATAGTTACCGGATAAGGCGCAGCGGTCGG
GCTGAACGGGGGGTTCGTGCACACAGCCCAGCTTGGAGCGAACGACCTACACCGAACTGAGATACCTACA
GCGTGAGCTATGAGAAAGCGCCACGCTTCCCGAAGGGAGAAAGGCGGACAGGTATCCGGTAAGCGGCAGG
GTCGGAACAGGAGAGCGCACGAGGGAGCTTCCAGGGGGAAACGCCTGGTATCTTTATAGTCCTGTCGGGT
TTCGCCACCTCTGACTTGAGCGTCGATTTTTGTGATGCTCGTCAGGGGGGCGGAGCCTATGGAAAAACGC
CAGCAACGCGGCCTTTTTACGGTTCCTGGCCTTTTGCTGGCCTTTTGCTCACATGTTCTTTCCTGCGTTA
TCCCCTGATTCTGTGGATAACCGTATTACCGCCATGCAT
